Addgene plasmid #70235: pJK376
Purpose: Protein production from a synthetic gene encoding Treponema denticola ATCC 35405 PurE (UniProt Q73PV9_TREDE)
Depositing lab: T. J. Kappock. Depositing organization: Purdue University. Publication: Treponema denticola PurE Is a bacterial AIR carboxylase. Tranchimand S, Starks CM, Mathews II, Hockings SC, Kappock TJ. Biochemistry. 2011 May 31;50(21):4623-37. doi: 10.1021/bi102033a. Epub 2011 May 6. PubMed 21548610.
Backbone
  Vector backbone: pET23a
  Backbone size w/o insert (bp): 3666
  Total vector size (bp): 4137
  Vector type: Bacterial Expression
Growth in bacteria
  Bacterial resistance: Ampicillin, 100 μg/mL
  Growth temperature: 37°C
  Growth strain: DH5alpha
  Copy number: Unknown
Gene/Insert
  Gene/Insert name: phosphoribosylaminoimidazole carboxylase (alt names: PurE; TDE0687; aminoimidazole ribonucleotide carboxylase)
  Species: Treponema denticola
  GenBank ID: NP_971299.1
  Promoter: T7
  Cloning method: Restriction Enzyme; 5′ cloning site NdeI (not destroyed); 3′ cloning site EcoRI (not destroyed)
  Sequencing primers: 5′ T7 promoter; 3′ T7 terminator
Terms and licenses: Academic/Nonprofit Terms; Industry Terms: Not Available to Industry
Depositor comments: This protein is the same as referenced in NCBI WP_002681904.1, which is incorrectly annotated as a N5-carboxyaminoimidazole ribonucleotide mutase. Functional expression studies show that it does not possess this activity and it instead has the characteristic reactivity of a class II PurE or 5-aminoimidazole ribonucleotide (AIR) carboxylase.
How to cite: pJK376 was a gift from T. J. Kappock (Addgene plasmid # 70235 ; http://n2t.net/addgene:70235 ; RRID:Addgene_70235)
