[The description below was written by a language model from this plasmid's Addgene catalogue record and pLannotate feature annotations shown in this document.]
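Description:
pJK376 is a bacterial expression plasmid built on the pET23a backbone for producing Treponema denticola ATCC 35405 PurE in E. coli from a synthetic gene. It is about 4.1 kb in total. Propagation relies on a ColE1/pBR322-type origin, with the annotation also detecting rop and the bom mobility region from pBR322. Selection is by ampicillin through the bla (AmpR) gene and its own promoter. An f1 phage origin is also present, which in principle allows single-stranded DNA production. The catalogue lists copy number as unknown.

The purE coding sequence sits between the retained NdeI and EcoRI sites. It lies downstream of a T7 promoter and the efficient T7 gene 10 ribosome binding site, and a T7 terminator closes the transcription unit. Expression therefore depends on a host that supplies T7 RNA polymerase. The feature table shows a His-tag fragment from the vector downstream of the insert, separated from the end of the purE annotation by a gap. The record does not list any tag on the protein and does not say whether this element is translated. The adjacent short "SET1" fragment hit may simply be a match to vector sequence.

The encoded enzyme is a class II PurE, an aminoimidazole ribonucleotide (AIR) carboxylase that reversibly converts AIR and CO2 to carboxy-AIR. The depositor notes that a corresponding database entry misannotates the protein as an N5-CAIR mutase, an activity that functional studies show it lacks. The plasmid is intended for recombinant protein production, and the associated publication characterises the enzyme as a bacterial AIR carboxylase.
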