Features (pLannotate 1.2.2; 13 found; start..end, strand, type, name):
     26..73      -  terminator     T7 terminator: transcription terminator for bacteriophage T7 RNA polymerase
     81..130     -  CDS            SET1 (fragment): solubility-enhancement tag derived from T7 phage gene 10B
    140..157     -  CDS            9xHis (fragment): 9xHis affinity tag
    234..710     -  CDS            purE: PURE_TREDE - Experimental evidence at protein level: Swiss-Prot protein existence level 1. Catalyzes the reversible conversion of 5-aminoimidazole ribonucleotide (AIR) and CO(2) to 4-carboxy-5-aminoimidazole ribonucleotide (CAIR). Does not accept N5-carboxyaminoimidazole ribonucleotide (N5-CAIR) as a substrate. From Treponema denticola (strain ATCC 35405 / DSM 14222 / CIP 103919 / JCM 8153 / KCTC 15104).
    718..740     -  RBS            RBS: efficient ribosome binding site from bacteriophage T7 gene 10 (Olins and Rangwala, 1989)
    772..790     -  promoter       T7 promoter: promoter for bacteriophage T7 RNA polymerase
    902..1282    -  CDS            YPB1_ECOLX: Protein predicted: Swiss-Prot protein existence level 4. From Escherichia coli.
   1299..1490    +  CDS            rop: Rop protein, which maintains plasmids at low copy number; rop
   1592..1734    +  misc_feature   bom: basis of mobility region from pBR322
   1920..2508    -  rep_origin     ori: high-copy-number ColE1/pMB1/pBR322/pUC origin of replication
   2679..3539    -  CDS            AmpR: β-lactamase; bla; confers resistance to ampicillin, carbenicillin, and related antibiotics
   3540..3644    -  promoter       AmpR promoter: bla
   3697..4125    -  rep_origin     f1 ori (sequence partly withheld): f1 bacteriophage origin of replication; arrow indicates direction of (+) strand synthesis
>Addgene plasmid #70235 | pJK376 | depositor full sequence | sequence record 129587 | pJK376 sequence 4136 bps
ATCCGGATATAGTTCCTCCTTTCAGCAAAAAACCCCTCAAGACCCGTTTAGAGGCCCCAAGGGGTTATGC
TAGTTATTGCTCAGCGGTGGCAGCAGCCAACTCAGCTTCCTTTCGGGCTTTGTTAGCAGCCGGATCTCAG
TGGTGGTGGTGGTGGTGCTCGAGTGCGGCCGCAAGCTTGTCGACGGAGCTCGAATTCGAGCTCCGTCGAC
AAGAAACTGAAACGCTGAATTCAGCGTTTCAGTTTCGAATCGTCTTCGATAATTTTCTGCGCATTGGATT
CCATATAGGATTTGACCGAATCTGCGATTTCTTTATCGTACAGTGAAAAAATACGAGCCGCCAGGAGTGC
CGCATTTTTCGGTTCAAGAACCAGTGCCGGACTAATCCCGCTCGGCATCCGTAACGAAGAATAAATGTCG
GCGCCGGCGAAGCTATCGCTTGGCGGTGGGCAGGCAATGGTTGCACCTTTGACGAAGCCATCAACAAAGC
CTGATAAAGCGTTACTACGCCCAGCGATCGTGATGTACAGTTTAGGACGGTCCAAAGCTTCATATTCTTT
CAGCATAGACACTACATGCTCCGCTGTTTTATGCGCGGAGCCGATGCGAATGGCATACTCAATACCAAAA
GTTTTCAATTCAGACGCAATTTTCTCGGCGTGACCCATATCTGAACTGCTGCCCATAAGGATAATCACCA
GCGGACGCATATGTATATCTCCTTCTTAAAGTTAAACAAAATTATTTCTAGAGGGAAACCGTTGTGGTCT
CCCTATAGTGAGTCGTATTAATTTCGCGGGATCGAGATCTCGGGCAGCGTTGGGTCCTGGCCACGGGTGC
GCATGATCGTGCTCCTGTCGTTGAGGACCCGGCTAGGCTGGCGGGGTTGCCTTACTGGTTAGCAGAATGA
ATCACCGATACGCGAGCGAACGTGAAGCGACTGCTGCTGCAAAACGTCTGCGACCTGAGCAACAACATGA
ATGGTCTTCGGTTTCCGTGTTTCGTAAAGTCTGGAAACGCGGAAGTCAGCGCCCTGCACCATTATGTTCC
GGATCTGCATCGCAGGATGCTGCTGGCTACCCTGTGGAACACCTACATCTGTATTAACGAAGCGCTGGCA
TTGACCCTGAGTGATTTTTCTCTGGTCCCGCCGCATCCATACCGCCAGTTGTTTACCCTCACAACGTTCC
AGTAACCGGGCATGTTCATCATCAGTAACCCGTATCGTGAGCATCCTCTCTCGTTTCATCGGTATCATTA
CCCCCATGAACAGAAATCCCCCTTACACGGAGGCATCAGTGACCAAACAGGAAAAAACCGCCCTTAACAT
GGCCCGCTTTATCAGAAGCCAGACATTAACGCTTCTGGAGAAACTCAACGAGCTGGACGCGGATGAACAG
GCAGACATCTGTGAATCGCTTCACGACCACGCTGATGAGCTTTACCGCAGCTGCCTCGCGCGTTTCGGTG
ATGACGGTGAAAACCTCTGACACATGCAGCTCCCGGAGACGGTCACAGCTTGTCTGTAAGCGGATGCCGG
GAGCAGACAAGCCCGTCAGGGCGCGTCAGCGGGTGTTGGCGGGTGTCGGGGCGCAGCCATGACCCAGTCA
CGTAGCGATAGCGGAGTGTATACTGGCTTAACTATGCGGCATCAGAGCAGATTGTACTGAGAGTGCACCA
TATATGCGGTGTGAAATACCGCACAGATGCGTAAGGAGAAAATACCGCATCAGGCGCTCTTCCGCTTCCT
CGCTCACTGACTCGCTGCGCTCGGTCGTTCGGCTGCGGCGAGCGGTATCAGCTCACTCAAAGGCGGTAAT
ACGGTTATCCACAGAATCAGGGGATAACGCAGGAAAGAACATGTGAGCAAAAGGCCAGCAAAAGGCCAGG
AACCGTAAAAAGGCCGCGTTGCTGGCGTTTTTCCATAGGCTCCGCCCCCCTGACGAGCATCACAAAAATC
GACGCTCAAGTCAGAGGTGGCGAAACCCGACAGGACTATAAAGATACCAGGCGTTTCCCCCTGGAAGCTC
CCTCGTGCGCTCTCCTGTTCCGACCCTGCCGCTTACCGGATACCTGTCCGCCTTTCTCCCTTCGGGAAGC
GTGGCGCTTTCTCATAGCTCACGCTGTAGGTATCTCAGTTCGGTGTAGGTCGTTCGCTCCAAGCTGGGCT
GTGTGCACGAACCCCCCGTTCAGCCCGACCGCTGCGCCTTATCCGGTAACTATCGTCTTGAGTCCAACCC
GGTAAGACACGACTTATCGCCACTGGCAGCAGCCACTGGTAACAGGATTAGCAGAGCGAGGTATGTAGGC
GGTGCTACAGAGTTCTTGAAGTGGTGGCCTAACTACGGCTACACTAGAAGGACAGTATTTGGTATCTGCG
CTCTGCTGAAGCCAGTTACCTTCGGAAAAAGAGTTGGTAGCTCTTGATCCGGCAAACAAACCACCGCTGG
TAGCGGTGGTTTTTTTGTTTGCAAGCAGCAGATTACGCGCAGAAAAAAAGGATCTCAAGAAGATCCTTTG
ATCTTTTCTACGGGGTCTGACGCTCAGTGGAACGAAAACTCACGTTAAGGGATTTTGGTCATGAGATTAT
CAAAAAGGATCTTCACCTAGATCCTTTTAAATTAAAAATGAAGTTTTAAATCAATCTAAAGTATATATGA
GTAAACTTGGTCTGACAGTTACCAATGCTTAATCAGTGAGGCACCTATCTCAGCGATCTGTCTATTTCGT
TCATCCATAGTTGCCTGACTCCCCGTCGTGTAGATAACTACGATACGGGAGGGCTTACCATCTGGCCCCA
GTGCTGCAATGATACCGCGAGACCCACGCTCACCGGCTCCAGATTTATCAGCAATAAACCAGCCAGCCGG
AAGGGCCGAGCGCAGAAGTGGTCCTGCAACTTTATCCGCCTCCATCCAGTCTATTAATTGTTGCCGGGAA
GCTAGAGTAAGTAGTTCGCCAGTTAATAGTTTGCGCAACGTTGTTGCCATTGCTGCAGGCATCGTGGTGT
CACGCTCGTCGTTTGGTATGGCTTCATTCAGCTCCGGTTCCCAACGATCAAGGCGAGTTACATGATCCCC
CATGTTGTGCAAAAAAGCGGTTAGCTCCTTCGGTCCTCCGATCGTTGTCAGAAGTAAGTTGGCCGCAGTG
TTATCACTCATGGTTATGGCAGCACTGCATAATTCTCTTACTGTCATGCCATCCGTAAGATGCTTTTCTG
TGACTGGTGAGTACTCAACCAAGTCATTCTGAGAATAGTGTATGCGGCGACCGAGTTGCTCTTGCCCGGC
GTCAATACGGGATAATACCGCGCCACATAGCAGAACTTTAAAAGTGCTCATCATTGGAAAACGTTCTTCG
GGGCGAAAACTCTCAAGGATCTTACCGCTGTTGAGATCCAGTTCGATGTAACCCACTCGTGCACCCAACT
GATCTTCAGCATCTTTTACTTTCACCAGCGTTTCTGGGTGAGCAAAAACAGGAAGGCAAAATGCCGCAAA
AAAGGGAATAAGGGCGACACGGAAATGTTGAATACTCATACTCTTCCTTTTTCAATATTATTGAAGCATT
TATCAGGGTTATTGTCTCATGAGCGGATACATATTTGAATGTATTTAGAAAAATAAACAAATAGGGGTTC
CGCGCACATTTCCCCGAAAAGTGCCACCTAAATTGTAAGCGTTAATATTTTGTTAAAATTCGCGTTAAAT
TTTTGTTAAATCAGCTCATTTTTTAACCAATAGGCCGAAATCGGCAAAATCCCTTATAAATCAAAAGAAT
AGACCGAGATAGGGT
[37 nt withheld, positions 3796-3832]
AAAGAACGTGGACTCCAACGTCAAAGG
[49 nt withheld, positions 3860-3908]
T
[91 nt withheld, positions 3910-4000]
G
[124 nt withheld, positions 4002-4125]
CCCATTCGCCA
