>Addgene plasmid #70235 | pJK376 | addgene partial sequence | sequence record 129586 | AmpSeq-F 5'-ctcatgagcggatacatatttgaa-3'
AATAGGGGTTCCGCGCACATTTCCCCGAAAAGTGCCACCTAAATTGTAAGCGTTAATATTTTGTTAAAAT
TCGCGTTAAATTTTTGTTAAATCAGCTCATTTTTTAACCAATAGGCCGAAATCGGCAAAATCCCTTATAA
ATCAAAAGAATAGACCGAGATAGGGT
[37 nt withheld, positions 167-203]
AAAGAACGTGGACTCCAACGTCAAAGG
[49 nt withheld, positions 231-279]
T
[91 nt withheld, positions 281-371]
G
[124 nt withheld, positions 373-496]
CCCATTCGCCAATCCGGATATAGTTCCTCCTTTCAGCAAAAAACCCCTCAAGACCCGTTTAGAGGCCCCA
AGGGGTTATGCTAGTTATTGCTCAGCGGTGGCAGCAGCCAACTCAGCTTCCTTTCGGGCTTTGTTAGCAG
CCGGATCTCAGTGGTGGTGGTGGTGGTGCTCGAGTGCGGCCGCAAGCTTGTCGACGGA
