>Addgene plasmid #70235 | pJK376 | addgene partial sequence | sequence record 129588 | pGEX3 5'-CCGGGAGCTGCATGTGTCAGAGG-3'
CCGAAACGCGCGAGGCAGCTGCGGTAAAGCTCATCAGCGTGGTCGTGAAGCGATTCACAGATGTCTGCCT
GTTCATCCGCGTCCAGCTCGTTGAGTTTCTCCAGAAGCGTTAATGTCTGGCTTCTGATAAAGCGGGCCAT
GTTAAGGGCGGTTTTTTCCTGTTTGGTCACTGATGCCTCCGTGTAAGGGGGATTTCTGTTCATGGGGGTA
ATGATACCGATGAAACGAGAGAGGATGCTCACGATACGGGTTACTGATGATGAACATGCCCGGTTACTGG
AACGTTGTGAGGGTAAACAACTGGCGGTATGGATGCGGCGGGACCAGAGAAAAATCACTCAGGGTCAATG
CCAGCGCTTCGTTAATACAGATGTAGGTGTTCCACAGGGTAGCCAGCAGCATCCTGCGATGCAGATCCGG
AACATAATGGTGCAGGGCGCTGACTTCCGCGTTTCCAGACTTTACGAAACACGGAAACCGAAGACCATTC
ATGTTGTTGCTCAGGTCGCAGACGTTTTGCAGCAGCAGTCGCTTCACGTTCGCTCGCGTATCGGTGATTC
ATTCTGCTAACCAGTAAGGCAACCCCGCCAGCCTAGCCGGGTCCTCAACGACAGGAGCACGATCATGCGC
ACCCGTGGCCAGGACCCAACGCTGCCCGAGATCTCGATCCCGCGAAATTAATACGACTCACTATAGGGAG
ACCACAACGGTTTCCCTCTAGAAATAATTTTGTTTAACTTTAAGAAGGAGATATACATATGCGTCCGCTG
GTGATTATCCTTATGGGCAGCAGTTCAGATATGGGTCACGCCGAGAAAATTGCGTCTGAATTGAAAACTT
TTGGTATTGAGTATGCCATTCGCATCGGCTCCGCGCATAAAACAGCGGAGCATGTAGTGTCTATGCTGAA
AGAATATGAAGCTTTGGACCGTCCTAAACTGTACATCACGATCGCTGGGCGTAGTAACGCTTTATCAGGC
TTTGTTGATGGCTTCGTCAAAGGTGCAACCATTGCCTGCCCACCGCCAAGCGATAGCTTCGCCGGCGCCG
ACATTTATTCTTCGTTACGGATGCCGAGCGGGATTAGTCCGGCACTGGTTCTTGAACCGAAAA
