>Addgene plasmid #70235 | pJK376 | addgene partial sequence | sequence record 131717 | T7 5'-TAATACGACTCACTATAGGG-3'
CTCTAGAAATAATTTTGTTTAACTTTAAGAAGGAGATATACATATGCGTCCGCTGGTGATTATCCTTATG
GGCAGCAGTTCAGATATGGGTCACGCCGAGAAAATTGCGTCTGAATTGAAAACTTTTGGTATTGAGTATG
CCATTCGCATCGGCTCCGCGCATAAAACAGCGGAGCATGTAGTGTCTATGCTGAAAGAATATGAAGCTTT
GGACCGTCCTAAACTGTACATCACGATCGCTGGGCGTAGTAACGCTTTATCAGGCTTTGTTGATGGCTTC
GTCAAAGGTGCAACCATTGCCTGCCCACCGCCAAGCGATAGCTTCGCCGGCGCCGACATTTATTCTTCGT
TACGGATGCCGAGCGGGATTAGTCCGGCACTGGTTCTTGAACCGAAAAATGCGGCACTCCTGGCGGCTCG
TATTTTTTCACTGTACGATAAAGAAATCGCAGATTCGGTCAAATCCTATATGGAATCCAATGCGCAGAAA
ATTATCGAAGACGATTCGAAACTGAAACGCTGAATTCAGCGTTTCAGTTTCTTGTCGACGGAG
